>Addgene plasmid #146464 | pAc5.1B-HA-DmHPat_57-968-dsRNAres_H | depositor full sequence | sequence record 288909 | Full Sequence
CTTCAAGGAATTAATTCTATATTCTAAAAACACAAATGATACTTCTAAAAAAAATCATGAATGGCATCAA
CTCTGAATCAAATCTTTGCAGATGCACCTACTTCTCATTTCCACTGTCACATCATTTTTCCAGATCTCGC
TGCCTGTTATGTGGCCCACAAACCAAGACACGTTTTATGGCCATTAAAGCTGGCTGATCGTCGCCAAACA
CCAAATACATATCAATATGTACATTCGAGAAAGAAGCGATCAAAGAAGCGTCTTCGGGCGAGTAGGAGAA
TGCGGAGGAGAAGGAGAACGAGCTGATCTAGTATCTCTCCACAATCCAATGCCAACTGACCAACTGGCCA
TATTCGGAGCAATTTGAAGCCAATTTCCATCGCCTGGCGATCGCTCCATTCTTGGCTATATGTTTTTCAC
CGTTCCCGGGGCCATTTTCAAAGACTCGTCGGTAAGATAAGATTGTGTCACTCGCTGTCTCTCTTCATTT
GTCGAAGAATGCTGAGGAATTTCGCGATGACGTCGGCGAGTATTTTGAAGAATGAGAATAATTTGTATTT
ATACGAAAATCAGTTAGTGGAATTTTCTACAAAAACATGTTATCTATAGATAATTTTGTTGCAAAATATG
TTGACTATGACAAAGATTGTATGTATATACCTTTAATGTATTCTCATTTTCTTATGTATTTATAATGGCA
ATGATGATACTGATGATATTTTAAGATGATGCCAGACCACAGGCTGATTTCTGCGTCTTTTGCCGAACGC
AGTGCATGTGCGGTTGTTGTTTTTTGGAATAGTTTCAATTTTCGGACTGTCCGCTTTGATTTCAGTTTCT
TGGCTTATTCAAAAAGCAAAGTAAAGCCAAAAAAGCGAGATGGCAATACCAAATGCGGCAAAACGGTAGT
GGAAGGAAAGGGGTGCGGGGCAGCGGAAGGAAGGGTGGGGCGGGGCGTGGCGGGGTCTGTGGCTGGGCGC
GACGTCACCGACGTTGGAGCCACTCCTTTGACCATGTGTGCGTGTGTGTATTATTCGTGTCTCGCCACTC
GCCGGTTGTTTTTTTCTTTTTATCTCGCTCTCTCTAGCGCCATCTCGTACGCATGCTCAACGCACCGCAT
GTTGCCGTGTCCTTTATGCGTCATTTTGGCTCGAAATAGGCAATTATTTAAACAAAGATTAGTCAACGAA
AACGCTAAAATAAATAAGTCTACAATATGGTTACTTATTGCCATGTGTGTGCAGCCAACGATAGCAACAA
AAGCAACAACACAGTGGCTTTCCCTCTTTCACTTTTTGTTTGCAAGCGCGTGCGAGCAAGACGGCACGAC
CGGCAAACGCAATTACGCTGACAAAGAGCAGACGAAGTTTTGGCCGAAAAACATCAAGGCGCCTGATACG
AATGCATTTGCAATAACAATTGCGATATTTAATATTGTTTATGAAGCTGTTTGACTTCAAAACACACAAA
AAAAAAAATAAAACAAATTATTTGAAAGAGAATTAGGAATCGGACAGCTTATCGTTACGGGCTAACAGCA
CACCGAGACGAAATAGCTTACCTGACGTCACAGCCTCTGGAAGAACTGCCGCCAAGCAGAGAGAGAGAGA
AAAAGAGGGAGAGCAGCTTAGACCGCATGTGCTTGTGTGTGAGGCGTCTCTCTCTTCGTCTCCTGTTTGC
GCAAACGCATAGACTGCACTGAGAAAATCGATTACCTATTTTTTATGAATGAATATTTGCACTATTACTA
TTCAAAACTATTAAGATAGCAATCACATTCAATAGCCAAATACTATACCACCTGAGCGATGCAACGAAAT
GATCAATTTGAGCAAAAATGCTGCATATTTAGGACGGCATCATTATAGAAATGCTTCTTGCTGTGTACTT
TTCTCTCGTCTGGCAGCTGTTTCGCCGTTATTGTTAAAACCGGCTTAAGTTAGGTGTGTTTTCTACGACT
AGTGATGCCCCTACTAGAAGATGTGTGTTGCACAAATGTCCCTGAATAACCAATTTGAAGTGCAGATAGC
AGTAAACGTAAGCTAATATGAATATTATTTAACTGTAATGTTTTAATATCGCTGGACATTACTAATAAAC
CCACTATAAACACATGTACATATGTATGTTTTGGCATACAATGAGTAGTTGGGGAAAAAATGTGTAAAAG
CACCGTGACCATCACAGCATAAAGATAACCAGCTGAAGTATCGAATATGAGTAACCCCCAAATTGAATCA
CATGCCGCAACTGATAGGACCCATGGAAGTACACTCTTCATGGCGATATACAAGACACACACAAGCACGA
ACACCCAGTTGCGGAGGAAATTCTCCGTAAATGAAAACCCAATCGGCGAACAATTCATACCCATATATGG
TAAAAGTTTTGAACGCGACTTGAGAGCGGAGAGCATTGCGGCTGATAAGGTTTTAGCGCTAAGCGGGCTT
TATAAAACGGGCTGCGGGACCAGTTTTCATATCACTACCGTTTGAGTTCTTGTGCTGTGTGGATACTCCT
CCCGACACAAAGCCGCTCCATCAGCCAGCAGTCGTCTAATCCAGAGACCCCGGATCGGGGTACCAACATG
GCTTACCCATACGATGTTCCAGATTACGCTCCTCCAAGCTTGAATTCTGCAGATATCATGGGCGAAAGGG
TGCGGAAGCGACCCGCGGAATCTAGTGGAAATACGGATTTTGCCGATCAGGGAAATGGTGCCTTCCTGCG
ACACGCTAATCCGCTATCATCGGCGCCCTCTTCAAGCGGCTCCACTCCGGCCCCTTTGAATGCCCCCTTC
CGACAGTCTCGTCACATAGGGGACTCGGACTTGGAGCTAAACATTTCCTCCATGAAGTTGGACGACATGG
ACCTGTCCTCTTTCACCACTGATAGCGAAGCCGGTGGGCTGAGCAACCGCATTAAGCTGGACTCCGGGGT
CTGGGGATCACAGCCGTTCCCCAACAACCAACATTTGTTCCGCGAGCCTATGCGCAGCGCCTTCAAGCCA
CAGCAGCAGCAACATCAGCAGCACCAACCACAACAAATGAAGCCACCGCAGGAAGCGAATGCCAACTTTG
CACTGAATCCACAGCCTTTTCCAAAAATTACAACTCTCGAGGATATAGAGCGCAATATGATCATTCAGCA
GGCCATTCCGAAACAACAGCAGCAGAGCCAGCAACAGGCGGAACGCAAAATGTTTGATGATTTTAGTCTG
GGTAACAGGCAGCAGGTGCCTACACCAACCATGTTGCAGCAACAGATGTTGCAGCAGCAGCATCATCAGA
AACAACAGTCGCAGCAGCAGCCGCCACAACAAGCGCAGCACAAGGTACCCCCTGGCTTCTTGGGCACGCC
GCACACCTCTCCACCGAGGCCAAATTTGGGTTTCCCCGGACCCGAGCTACTGCCCACGCCATCGTCGCAG
CAACAACTAAACGGTATTGGTGGCAACCGAGTGCCGCCCGGATTTATTTACCCGCAAGGTCTGCCCGGGA
ATATTCCGCAATTGCCCCAGCATCCTCTAATGCAGCAGCACATGCCGCACAACTTTCCACTGCCCGGCGG
CAACCAGCGACCTCTACCCAATCCACAAGCTCTGCCCACGGCCCTGAACAATTTCGCGATGCATCCAAGC
TTCAATGCGATGCGCGCCGCTGGAATCCATCCAGGGGCTTTTATGCAACCTCCCCATCCGCACCAGATGC
TGCCACCGCGAATGCCGCCGCACCCGCTGCAAGCTGCCACAAGTCTATTAGGTCAGCAGCCACCGAATTC
CATGTATAACATGTTCAACATGCGACTAGTGCAAGAGATCCAGCAAAACCATCCGCTGCTTCAACAGGCT
GCTGTTGTACGCCAAATGCAACAGAGCAGAGCAGGATCCGTGGCCAGCGATCGTCAGAGATCGCAGGCGC
AACAGCAGCAACAAGGACGACGTCCAGATGGTACAGGAAATTACCCGCTGGAAGAGTACGATGAATATGC
CAACCTAATGAGCACGCGCGACAAGCACTGGCTAATCGGAATCCAGCTTTCGCAGCTGAATACGGACACG
CCGTATATCGACGACTATTACTACACGGTGTTCAGGGAGCGCAAGGCCCAACAGAACGGGCAAATGCGCA
ACAGTCAGGCGCACAAGGACAACCAGTTGAATCATCCGCTTACTCAGCCACGCGGCCATGCGCAGCTTAT
TCTCGTACAGTTGGGCAACAAGAATGGTACTCGCAATGGACACGGACGTGAGCGACGCAACTCGGAGAAC
ACCAACAGCACGTCAGGCAACACGAACAATGGATCAGGTGGTAACAACAACAACCTGACAGGCTATATAT
TCTCACCACTGAAGTTCGAGAACTCACTGGGAAAGCTACAGTACGGAAGTGTGACAGCTCCGCGAAAAAT
TATCGATGCTGACATTATGAGTGGTGAATCAAATGCCGCTGCTGAAGCCAACGCAACTTCTTCATCAAAA
AGCTCGACTCCGCTGCCCACCTCCGCGAGCCATGATGTAAATCCCAGTAGCATGCGGAAGTCGCGACACA
TTTTGCTTCCGATTGAAACACTGTATCGCTATCTGCTGAAGTTGGAGGATTTGGAAAGCCCAGAAGTGAT
GGCCACCATTGAGCTGAAAAAGAAAAAGGAAGCCGAACGGATCGCAGCCCTTGAGCAGCTGGAAATGGCC
AATAAAACGCCCGAAGAACGGGCAGCAGAGGCGGCTAACCCACAGACTATGAACCCACAGCTCAAAAATA
AATTTAATTACGAAGTTGAAACTAAGGCAGCACTTGTAAACAAGCTAAAAGCGGGACTTGCTTTTGATAA
AGTGATTGCTATGATGAACGTCAGAAAAGGTAAAATTCTGATCCGCCGTATTATGCCGTTCATAGCCGAC
CAGTCGATACGATGGGTGGTCTGGTCCGGAGTTTTTTGCAGTCTCCAGACTGTTGTCAAGAAAGATAAAG
ATGATGTCGAGGGAGTTCTTTATGCACTGTATCCGGAATTCAAGAAGCATGTGAATAAGGCAACATTTGA
GTTACTCGTCTCGATATCTTCAGCAATCACTCTTAACGATAAAAAGCTGGCAGGCATCTTCTGTTCCCGA
TTCGGCATTCTGAGCCTTGTGGCTCTTATTCTGAGGGCTGAAGAGATTTATGTTAGCCGCACCGATGCCA
CGCTGTCGGAAGAAAATCGCCAGAAATGGAGGGAGTTCCTTGCCCAAGTGGCCAGCTGTTTAAACCGGAC
CATACAGAATCAAACTATTAGCGCCGCTATCGAAAGCGACGCCATCCAACCCTTGATGGATCATTTCGAG
CGCTTCAAGGACTTGAAGCTTGACGCCTTACTAGCCCTAATTACGGAGGCTCGCCACCAGATCGACTAGG
GCGGCCGCTCGAGTCTAGAGGGCCCGCGGTTCGAAGGTAAGCCTATCCCTAACCCTCTCCTCGGTCTCGA
TTCTACGCGTACCGGTCATCATCACCATCACCATTGAGTTTAAACCCGCTGATCAGCCTCGACTGTGCCT
TCTAAGGCCTGAGCTCGCTGATCAGCCTCGATCGAGGATCCAGACATGATAAGATACATTGATGAGTTTG
GACAAACCACAACTAGAATGCAGTGAAAAAAATGCTTTATTTGTGAAATTTGTGATGCTATTGCTTTATT
TGTAACCATTATAAGCTGCAATAAACAAGTTAACAACAACAATTGCATTCATTTTATGTTTCAGGTTCAG
GGGGAGGTGTGGGAGGTTTTTTAAAGCAAGTAAAACCTCTACAAATGTGGTATGGCTGATTATGATCAGT
CGACCGATGCCCTTGAGAGCCTTCAACCCAGTCAGCTCCTTCCGGTGGGCGCGGGGCATGACTATCGTCG
CCGCACTTATGACTGTCTTCTTTATCATGCAACTCGTAGGACAGGTGCCGGCAGCGCTCTGGGTCATTTT
CGGCGAGGACCGCTTTCGCTGGAGCGCGACGATGATCGGCCTGTCGCTTGCGGTATTCGGAATCTTGCAC
GCCCTCGCTCAAGCCTTCGTCACTGGTCCCGCCACCAAACGTTTCGGCGAGAAGCAGGCCATTATCGCCG
GCATGGCGGCCGACGCGCTGGGCTACGTCTTGCTGGCGTTCGCGACGCGAGGCTGGATGGCCTTCCCCAT
TATGATTCTTCTCGCTTCCGGCGGCATCGGGATGCCCGCGTTGCAGGCCATGCTGTCCAGGCAGGTAGAT
GACGACCATCAGGGACAGCTTCAAGGATCGCTCGCGGCTCTTACCAGCCAGCAAAAGGCCAGGAACCGTA
AAAAGGCCGCGTTGCTGGCGTTTTTCCATAGGCTCCGCCCCCCTGACGAGCATCACAAAAATCGACGCTC
AAGTCAGAGGTGGCGAAACCCGACAGGACTATAAAGATACCAGGCGTTTCCCCCTGGAAGCTCCCTCGTG
CGCTCTCCTGTTCCGACCCTGCCGCTTACCGGATACCTGTCCGCCTTTCTCCCTTCGGGAAGCGTGGCGC
TTTCTCAATGCTCACGCTGTAGGTATCTCAGTTCGGTGTAGGTCGTTCGCTCCAAGCTGGGCTGTGTGCA
CGAACCCCCCGTTCAGCCCGACCGCTGCGCCTTATCCGGTAACTATCGTCTTGAGTCCAACCCGGTAAGA
CACGACTTATCGCCACTGGCAGCAGCCACTGGTAACAGGATTAGCAGAGCGAGGTATGTAGGCGGTGCTA
CAGAGTTCTTGAAGTGGTGGCCTAACTACGGCTACACTAGAAGGACAGTATTTGGTATCTGCGCTCTGCT
GAAGCCAGTTACCTTCGGAAAAAGAGTTGGTAGCTCTTGATCCGGCAAACAAACCACCGCTGGTAGCGGT
GGTTTTTTTGTTTGCAAGCAGCAGATTACGCGCAGAAAAAAAGGATCTCAAGAAGATCCTTTGATCTTTT
CTACGGGGTCTGACGCTCAGTGGAACGAAAACTCACGTTAAGGGATTTTGGTCATGAGATTATCAAAAAG
GATCTTCACCTAGATCCTTTTAAATTAAAAATGAAGTTTTAAATCAATCTAAAGTATATATGAGTAAACT
TGGTCTGACAGTTACCAATGCTTAATCAGTGAGGCACCTATCTCAGCGATCTGTCTATTTCGTTCATCCA
TAGTTGCCTGACTCCCCGTCGTGTAGATAACTACGATACGGGAGGGCTTACCATCTGGCCCCAGTGCTGC
AATGATACCGCGAGACCCACGCTCACCGGCTCCAGATTTATCAGCAATAAACCAGCCAGCCGGAAGGGCC
GAGCGCAGAAGTGGTCCTGCAACTTTATCCGCCTCCATCCAGTCTATTAATTGTTGCCGGGAAGCTAGAG
TAAGTAGTTCGCCAGTTAATAGTTTGCGCAACGTTGTTGCCATTGCTGCAGGCATCGTGGTGTCACGCTC
GTCGTTTGGTATGGCTTCATTCAGCTCCGGTTCCCAACGATCAAGGCGAGTTACATGATCCCCCATGTTG
TGCAAAAAAGCGGTTAGCTCCTTCGGTCCTCCGATCGTTGTCAGAAGTAAGTTGGCCGCAGTGTTATCAC
TCATGGTTATGGCAGCACTGCATAATTCTCTTACTGTCATGCCATCCGTAAGATGCTTTTCTGTGACTGG
TGAGTACTCAACCAAGTCATTCTGAGAATAGTGTATGCGGCGACCGAGTTGCTCTTGCCCGGCGTCAACA
CGGGATAATACCGCGCCACATAGCAGAACTTTAAAAGTGCTCATCATTGGAAAACGTTCTTCGGGGCGAA
AACTCTCAAGGATCTTACCGCTGTTGAGATCCAGTTCGATGTAACCCACTCGTGCACCCAACTGATCTTC
AGCATCTTTTACTTTCACCAGCGTTTCTGGGTGAGCAAAAACAGGAAGGCAAAATGCCGCAAAAAAGGGA
ATAAGGGCGACACGGAAATGTTGAATACTCATACTCTTCCTTTTTCAATATTATTGAAGCATTTATCAGG
GTTATTGTCTCATGAGCGGATACATATTTGAATGTATTTAGAAAAATAAACAAATAGGGGTTCCGCGCAC
ATTTCCCCGAAAAGTGCCACCTGACGTCTAAGAAACCATTATTATCATGACATTAACCTATAAAAATAGG
CGTATCACGAGGCCCTTTCGT
Features (pLannotate 1.2.2; 9 found; start..end, strand, type, name):
     56..2568    +  promoter       Ac5 promoter: Drosophila melanogaster actin 5C promoter
   2594..2620    +  CDS            3xHA (fragment): three tandem HA epitope tags
   5426..5467    +  CDS            V5 tag: epitope tag from simian virus 5
   5567..5701    -  polyA_signal   SV40 poly(A) signal: SV40 polyadenylation signal
   5724..5808    -  CDS            large T antigen (fragment): large T antigen from SV40 (simian virus 40)
   5809..6279    +  CDS            TcR (fragment): tetracycline efflux protein; tet; confers resistance to tetracycline
   6323..6911    -  rep_origin     ori: high-copy-number ColE1/pMB1/pBR322/pUC origin of replication
   7082..7942    -  CDS            AmpR: β-lactamase; bla; confers resistance to ampicillin, carbenicillin, and related antibiotics
   7943..8047    -  promoter       AmpR promoter: bla
