[The description below was written by a language model from this plasmid's Addgene catalogue record and pLannotate feature annotations shown in this document.]
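Description:
pAc5.1B-HA-DmHPat_57-968-dsRNAres_H is an insect cell expression plasmid of about 8.1 kb. The catalogue lists the backbone as unknown, although the name and annotated features point to a pAc5.1-type vector. It is propagated in E. coli through a ColE1/pUC-type origin and selected with ampicillin via the β-lactamase gene and its bla promoter. The catalogue describes it as low copy, even though the annotated origin is of the high-copy class. Short fragments annotated as tetracycline resistance and SV40 large T antigen sequences appear to be non-functional backbone remnants.

Expression is driven by the Drosophila melanogaster actin 5C promoter, a strong constitutive promoter commonly used in fly cell lines, and terminated by an SV40 polyadenylation signal. Immediately downstream of the promoter lies a short HA epitope sequence, annotated as a fragment of 3xHA and of a length consistent with a single HA tag. It is followed by an unannotated region that corresponds to the insert, a fragment of Drosophila HPat (Patr-1, CG5208) that, by its name, spans residues 57 to 968 and so lacks the N-terminal portion of the protein. A vector-derived V5 tag lies downstream of the insert, but the record does not say whether it is in frame or excluded by a stop codon. Relative to the reference transcript, the depositor notes one silent change (T477C) and one coding change (L693P).

The "dsRNAres" designation indicates a version intended to resist dsRNA-mediated knockdown, which would suit complementation experiments in which endogenous HPat is depleted and the tagged truncation is tested for function. The associated publication concerns HPat as a link between mRNA deadenylation and decapping. The available sequence is depositor-supplied and may be theoretical.
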