Addgene plasmid #146464: pAc5.1B-HA-DmHPat_57-968-dsRNAres_H
Purpose: Insect Expression of DmHPat_57-968-dsRNAres
Depositing lab: Elisa Izaurralde. Depositing organization: Max Planck Institute for Developmental Biology. Publication: HPat provides a link between deadenylation and decapping in metazoa. Haas G, Braun JE, Igreja C, Tritschler F, Nishihara T, Izaurralde E. J Cell Biol. 2010 Apr 19. 189(2):289-302. 10.1083/jcb.200910141 PubMed 20404111.
Backbone
  Vector backbone: Unknown
  Vector type: Insect Expression
Growth in bacteria
  Bacterial resistance: Ampicillin, 100 μg/mL
  Growth temperature: 37°C
  Growth strain: DH5alpha
  Copy number: Low Copy
Gene/Insert
  Gene/Insert name: DmHPat_57-968-dsRNAres
  Species: D. melanogaster (fly)
  Mutation: one silent mutation T477C and one non silent mutation T2078C (L693P) compared to the sequence given by NCBI: NM_142335.2
  Entrez Gene: Patr-1 (a.k.a. anon-WO0118547.282, BcDNA:LD27979, CG5208, Dmel\CG5208, HPat, LD27979)
  Cloning method: Unknown
Terms and licenses: Academic/Nonprofit Terms; Industry Terms: Not Available to Industry
Depositor comments: Plasmids from this collection were made available to the research community and donated after the lab closed. Please note that the sequence provided by the depositing laboratory may be theoretical/predicted or based on Sanger sequencing results. There may be discrepancies between sequencing results obtained by Addgene and the depositor sequence. If an Addgene verified sequence is not available, please contact before placing your order to request that our lab fully sequence the plasmid.
How to cite: pAc5.1B-HA-DmHPat_57-968-dsRNAres_H was a gift from Elisa Izaurralde (Addgene plasmid # 146464 ; http://n2t.net/addgene:146464 ; RRID:Addgene_146464)
